Addgene plasmid #140003: pCMV-T7-ABEmax(7.10)-SpRY-P2A-EGFP (RTW5025)
Purpose: CMV and T7 promoter expression plasmid for human codon optimized ABEmax(7.10) A-to-G base editor with SpRY(D10A/A61R/L1111R/D1135L/S1136W/G1218K/E1219Q/N1317R/A1322R/R1333P/R1335Q/T1337R) and P2A-EGFP
Depositing lab: Benjamin Kleinstiver. Publication: Unconstrained genome targeting with near-PAMless engineered CRISPR-Cas9 variants. Walton RT, Christie KA, Whittaker MN, Kleinstiver BP. Science. 2020 Apr 17;368(6488):290-296. doi: 10.1126/science.aba8853. Epub 2020 Mar 26. PubMed 32217751.
Backbone
  Vector backbone: pCMV_ABEmax_P2A_GFP
  Backbone manufacturer: David Liu (Addgene Plasmid 112101)
  Vector type: Mammalian Expression, CRISPR ; in vitro transcription; T7 promoter
Growth in bacteria
  Bacterial resistance: Ampicillin, 100 μg/mL
  Growth temperature: 37°C
  Growth strain: DH5alpha
  Copy number: High Copy
Gene/Insert
  Gene/Insert name: human codon optimized ABEmax(7.10) SpCas9 variant named SpRY with P2A-EGFP (alt name: RTW5025)
  Species: Synthetic
  Mutation: nSpCas9=D10A; SpRY=A61R/L1111R/D1135L/S1136W/G1218K/E1219Q/N1317R/A1322R/R1333P/R1335Q/T1337R
  Promoter: CMV and T7
  Tag / fusion protein: P2A-EGFP (C terminal on insert)
  Cloning method: Gibson Cloning
  Sequencing primers: 5′ oBK6928-CCAAGTCTCCACCCCATTGACG; 3′ oBK219-GGGAGTGGCACCTTCCAGGGTC
Terms and licenses: Academic/Nonprofit Terms; Industry Terms: Not Available to Industry
Depositor comments: The depositing laboratory has released the equivalent ABE8e versions of this enzyme, which they have found to show much higher editing efficiency. See https://www.addgene.org/browse/article/28228617/ for the plasmids.
How to cite: pCMV-T7-ABEmax(7.10)-SpRY-P2A-EGFP (RTW5025) was a gift from Benjamin Kleinstiver (Addgene plasmid # 140003 ; http://n2t.net/addgene:140003 ; RRID:Addgene_140003)
