[The description below was written by a language model from this plasmid's Addgene catalogue record and pLannotate feature annotations shown in this document.]
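Description:
pCMV-T7-ABEmax(7.10)-SpRY-P2A-EGFP (RTW5025) is a 9.6 kb mammalian expression and in vitro transcription plasmid encoding an adenine (A-to-G) base editor built on the near-PAMless SpCas9 variant SpRY. It derives from the pCMV_ABEmax_P2A_GFP backbone and is propagated in E. coli as a high-copy plasmid through a ColE1/pUC-type origin, with ampicillin selection provided by the β-lactamase gene. Short lac promoter/operator, lacI, SV40 promoter and multiple cloning site fragments in the annotation are backbone remnants with no evident role in the payload.

The single expression cassette is driven by the CMV immediate-early enhancer and promoter, with a T7 promoter placed just downstream so the same open reading frame can be transcribed in vitro to make mRNA. The human codon-optimized coding sequence begins with two tandem copies of E. coli TadA-derived deaminase, the ABEmax(7.10) arrangement. These are fused to a Cas9 nickase carrying D10A plus the eleven SpRY substitutions (A61R, L1111R, D1135L, S1136W, G1218K, E1219Q, N1317R, A1322R, R1333P, R1335Q, T1337R) that relax PAM recognition. The automated annotation labels this region as a dCas9 fragment, but the catalogue record specifies a nickase with D10A as the only nuclease-inactivating mutation. A C-terminal P2A peptide followed by EGFP yields a separate fluorescent protein from the same transcript, so expressing cells can be identified or sorted. A bovine growth hormone polyadenylation signal ends the unit.

No guide RNA cassette is annotated, so a guide would have to be supplied separately. The plasmid is intended for A•T-to-G•C base editing at sites with few PAM constraints. The depositors note that their later ABE8e versions of this enzyme edit considerably more efficiently.
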