Features (pLannotate 1.2.2; 18 found; start..end, strand, type, name):
    749..853     -  promoter       AmpR promoter: bla
    924..968     -  misc_feature   bom (fragment): basis of mobility region from pBR322
   1123..1502    +  enhancer       CMV enhancer: human cytomegalovirus immediate early enhancer
   1503..1706    +  promoter       CMV promoter: human cytomegalovirus (CMV) immediate early promoter
   1748..1766    +  promoter       T7 promoter: promoter for bacteriophage T7 RNA polymerase
   1837..2313    +  CDS            tadA: TADA_ECOLI - Also known as yfhC. Experimental evidence at protein level: Swiss-Prot protein existence level 1. Catalyzes the deamination of adenosine to inosine at the wobble position 34 of tRNA(Arg2). Essential for cell viability. From Escherichia coli (strain K12).
   2434..2925    +  CDS            tadA: TADA_ECOLI - Also known as yfhC. Experimental evidence at protein level: Swiss-Prot protein existence level 1. Catalyzes the deamination of adenosine to inosine at the wobble position 34 of tRNA(Arg2). Essential for cell viability. From Escherichia coli (strain K12).
   3025..7126    +  CDS            dCas9 (fragment): catalytically dead mutant of the Cas9 endonuclease from the Streptococcus pyogenes Type II CRISPR/Cas system RNA-guided DNA-binding protein that lacks endonuclease activity due to the D10A mutation in the RuvC catalytic domain and the N863A mutation in the HNH catalytic domain
   7255..7971    +  CDS            EGFP: EGFP is a basic (constitutively fluorescent) green fluorescent protein published in 1996, derived from Aequorea victoria. It is reported to be a rapidly-maturing weak dimer with moderate acid sensitivity.
   8059..8283    +  polyA_signal   bGH poly(A) signal: bovine growth hormone polyadenylation signal
   8287..8308    +  promoter       SV40 promoter (fragment): SV40 enhancer and early promoter
   8313..8329    +  misc_feature   MCS (fragment): pBluescript multiple cloning site
   8378..8394    -  protein_bind   lac operator: The lac repressor binds to the lac operator to inhibit transcription in E. coli. This inhibition can be relieved by adding lactose or isopropyl-β-D-thiogalactopyranoside (IPTG). lac repressor encoded by lacI
   8402..8432    -  promoter       lac promoter: promoter for the E. coli lac operon
   8447..8468    -  protein_bind   CAP binding site: CAP binding activates transcription in the presence of cAMP. E. coli catabolite activator protein
   8481..8573    -  CDS            lacI (fragment): lac repressor; lacI; The lac repressor binds to the lac operator to inhibit transcription in E. coli. This inhibition can be relieved by adding lactose or isopropyl-β-D-thiogalactopyranoside (IPTG).
   8756..9344    -  rep_origin     ori: high-copy-number ColE1/pMB1/pBR322/pUC origin of replication
   9515..748     -  CDS            AmpR (across the origin): β-lactamase; bla; confers resistance to ampicillin, carbenicillin, and related antibiotics
>Addgene plasmid #140003 | pCMV-T7-ABEmax(7.10)-SpRY-P2A-EGFP (RTW5025) | addgene full sequence | sequence record 337354 | Addgene NGS Result
CTGGCCCCAGTGCTGCAATGATACCGCGAGACCCACGCTCACCGGCTCCAGATTTATCAGCAATAAACCA
GCCAGCCGGAAGGGCCGAGCGCAGAAGTGGTCCTGCAACTTTATCCGCCTCCATCCAGTCTATTAATTGT
TGCCGGGAAGCTAGAGTAAGTAGTTCGCCAGTTAATAGTTTGCGCAACGTTGTTGCCATTGCTACAGGCA
TCGTGGTGTCACGCTCGTCGTTTGGTATGGCTTCATTCAGCTCCGGTTCCCAACGATCAAGGCGAGTTAC
ATGATCCCCCATGTTGTGCAAAAAAGCGGTTAGCTCCTTCGGTCCTCCGATCGTTGTCAGAAGTAAGTTG
GCCGCAGTGTTATCACTCATGGTTATGGCAGCACTGCATAATTCTCTTACTGTCATGCCATCCGTAAGAT
GCTTTTCTGTGACTGGTGAGTACTCAACCAAGTCATTCTGAGAATAGTGTATGCGGCGACCGAGTTGCTC
TTGCCCGGCGTCAATACGGGATAATACCGCGCCACATAGCAGAACTTTAAAAGTGCTCATCATTGGAAAA
CGTTCTTCGGGGCGAAAACTCTCAAGGATCTTACCGCTGTTGAGATCCAGTTCGATGTAACCCACTCGTG
CACCCAACTGATCTTCAGCATCTTTTACTTTCACCAGCGTTTCTGGGTGAGCAAAAACAGGAAGGCAAAA
TGCCGCAAAAAAGGGAATAAGGGCGACACGGAAATGTTGAATACTCATACTCTTCCTTTTTCAATATTAT
TGAAGCATTTATCAGGGTTATTGTCTCATGAGCGGATACATATTTGAATGTATTTAGAAAAATAAACAAA
TAGGGGTTCCGCGCACATTTCCCCGAAAAGTGCCACCTGACGTCGACGGATCGGGAGATCGATCTCCCGA
TCCCCTAGGGTCGACTCTCAGTACAATCTGCTCTGATGCCGCATAGTTAAGCCAGTATCTGCTCCCTGCT
TGTGTGTTGGAGGTCGCTGAGTAGTGCGCGAGCAAAATTTAAGCTACAACAAGGCAAGGCTTGACCGACA
ATTGCATGAAGAATCTGCTTAGGGTTAGGCGTTTTGCGCTGCTTCGCGATGTACGGGCCAGATATACGCG
TTGACATTGATTATTGACTAGTTATTAATAGTAATCAATTACGGGGTCATTAGTTCATAGCCCATATATG
GAGTTCCGCGTTACATAACTTACGGTAAATGGCCCGCCTGGCTGACCGCCCAACGACCCCCGCCCATTGA
CGTCAATAATGACGTATGTTCCCATAGTAACGCCAATAGGGACTTTCCATTGACGTCAATGGGTGGAGTA
TTTACGGTAAACTGCCCACTTGGCAGTACATCAAGTGTATCATATGCCAAGTACGCCCCCTATTGACGTC
AATGACGGTAAATGGCCCGCCTGGCATTATGCCCAGTACATGACCTTATGGGACTTTCCTACTTGGCAGT
ACATCTACGTATTAGTCATCGCTATTACCATGGTGATGCGGTTTTGGCAGTACATCAATGGGCGTGGATA
GCGGTTTGACTCACGGGGATTTCCAAGTCTCCACCCCATTGACGTCAATGGGAGTTTGTTTTGGCACCAA
AATCAACGGGACTTTCCAAAATGTCGTAACAACTCCGCCCCATTGACGCAAATGGGCGGTAGGCGTGTAC
GGTGGGAGGTCTATATAAGCAGAGCTGGTTTAGTGAACCGTCAGATCCGCTAGAGATCCGCGGCCGCTAA
TACGACTCACTATAGGGAGAGCCGCCACCATGAAACGGACAGCCGACGGAAGCGAGTTCGAGTCACCAAA
GAAGAAGCGGAAAGTCTCTGAAGTCGAGTTTAGCCACGAGTATTGGATGAGGCACGCACTGACCCTGGCA
AAGCGAGCATGGGATGAAAGAGAAGTCCCCGTGGGCGCCGTGCTGGTGCACAACAATAGAGTGATCGGAG
AGGGATGGAACAGGCCAATCGGCCGCCACGACCCTACCGCACACGCAGAGATCATGGCACTGAGGCAGGG
AGGCCTGGTCATGCAGAATTACCGCCTGATCGATGCCACCCTGTATGTGACACTGGAGCCATGCGTGATG
TGCGCAGGAGCAATGATCCACAGCAGGATCGGAAGAGTGGTGTTCGGAGCACGGGACGCCAAGACCGGCG
CAGCAGGCTCCCTGATGGATGTGCTGCACCACCCCGGCATGAACCACCGGGTGGAGATCACAGAGGGAAT
CCTGGCAGACGAGTGCGCCGCCCTGCTGAGCGATTTCTTTAGAATGCGGAGACAGGAGATCAAGGCCCAG
AAGAAGGCACAGAGCTCCACCGACTCTGGAGGATCTAGCGGAGGATCCTCTGGAAGCGAGACACCAGGCA
CAAGCGAGTCCGCCACACCAGAGAGCTCCGGCGGCTCCTCCGGAGGATCCTCTGAGGTGGAGTTTTCCCA
CGAGTACTGGATGAGACATGCCCTGACCCTGGCCAAGAGGGCACGCGATGAGAGGGAGGTGCCTGTGGGA
GCCGTGCTGGTGCTGAACAATAGAGTGATCGGCGAGGGCTGGAACAGAGCCATCGGCCTGCACGACCCAA
CAGCCCATGCCGAAATTATGGCCCTGAGACAGGGCGGCCTGGTCATGCAGAACTACAGACTGATTGACGC
CACCCTGTACGTGACATTCGAGCCTTGCGTGATGTGCGCCGGCGCCATGATCCACTCTAGGATCGGCCGC
GTGGTGTTTGGCGTGAGGAACGCAAAAACCGGCGCCGCAGGCTCCCTGATGGACGTGCTGCACTACCCCG
GCATGAATCACCGCGTCGAAATTACCGAGGGAATCCTGGCAGATGAATGTGCCGCCCTGCTGTGCTATTT
CTTTCGGATGCCTAGACAGGTGTTCAATGCTCAGAAGAAGGCCCAGAGCTCCACCGACTCCGGAGGATCT
AGCGGAGGCTCCTCTGGCTCTGAGACACCTGGCACAAGCGAGAGCGCAACACCTGAAAGCAGCGGGGGCA
GCAGCGGGGGGTCAGACAAGAAGTACAGCATCGGCCTGGCCATCGGCACCAACTCTGTGGGCTGGGCCGT
GATCACCGACGAGTACAAGGTGCCCAGCAAGAAATTCAAGGTGCTGGGCAACACCGACCGGCACAGCATC
AAGAAGAACCTGATCGGAGCCCTGCTGTTCGACAGCGGCGAAACAGCCGAGAGAACCCGGCTGAAGAGAA
CCGCCAGAAGAAGATACACCAGACGGAAGAACCGGATCTGCTATCTGCAAGAGATCTTCAGCAACGAGAT
GGCCAAGGTGGACGACAGCTTCTTCCACAGACTGGAAGAGTCCTTCCTGGTGGAAGAGGATAAGAAGCAC
GAGCGGCACCCCATCTTCGGCAACATCGTGGACGAGGTGGCCTACCACGAGAAGTACCCCACCATCTACC
ACCTGAGAAAGAAACTGGTGGACAGCACCGACAAGGCCGACCTGCGGCTGATCTATCTGGCCCTGGCCCA
CATGATCAAGTTCCGGGGCCACTTCCTGATCGAGGGCGACCTGAACCCCGACAACAGCGACGTGGACAAG
CTGTTCATCCAGCTGGTGCAGACCTACAACCAGCTGTTCGAGGAAAACCCCATCAACGCCAGCGGCGTGG
ACGCCAAGGCCATCCTGTCTGCCAGACTGAGCAAGAGCAGACGGCTGGAAAATCTGATCGCCCAGCTGCC
CGGCGAGAAGAAGAATGGCCTGTTCGGAAACCTGATTGCCCTGAGCCTGGGCCTGACCCCCAACTTCAAG
AGCAACTTCGACCTGGCCGAGGATGCCAAACTGCAGCTGAGCAAGGACACCTACGACGACGACCTGGACA
ACCTGCTGGCCCAGATCGGCGACCAGTACGCCGACCTGTTTCTGGCCGCCAAGAACCTGTCCGACGCCAT
CCTGCTGAGCGACATCCTGAGAGTGAACACCGAGATCACCAAGGCCCCCCTGAGCGCCTCTATGATCAAG
AGATACGACGAGCACCACCAGGACCTGACCCTGCTGAAAGCTCTCGTGCGGCAGCAGCTGCCTGAGAAGT
ACAAAGAGATTTTCTTCGACCAGAGCAAGAACGGCTACGCCGGCTACATTGACGGCGGAGCCAGCCAGGA
AGAGTTCTACAAGTTCATCAAGCCCATCCTGGAAAAGATGGACGGCACCGAGGAACTGCTCGTGAAGCTG
AACAGAGAGGACCTGCTGCGGAAGCAGCGGACCTTCGACAACGGCAGCATCCCCCACCAGATCCACCTGG
GAGAGCTGCACGCCATTCTGCGGCGGCAGGAAGATTTTTACCCATTCCTGAAGGACAACCGGGAAAAGAT
CGAGAAGATCCTGACCTTCCGCATCCCCTACTACGTGGGCCCTCTGGCCAGGGGAAACAGCAGATTCGCC
TGGATGACCAGAAAGAGCGAGGAAACCATCACCCCCTGGAACTTCGAGGAAGTGGTGGACAAGGGCGCTT
CCGCCCAGAGCTTCATCGAGCGGATGACCAACTTCGATAAGAACCTGCCCAACGAGAAGGTGCTGCCCAA
GCACAGCCTGCTGTACGAGTACTTCACCGTGTATAACGAGCTGACCAAAGTGAAATACGTGACCGAGGGA
ATGAGAAAGCCCGCCTTCCTGAGCGGCGAGCAGAAAAAGGCCATCGTGGACCTGCTGTTCAAGACCAACC
GGAAAGTGACCGTGAAGCAGCTGAAAGAGGACTACTTCAAGAAAATCGAGTGCTTCGACTCCGTGGAAAT
CTCCGGCGTGGAAGATCGGTTCAACGCCTCCCTGGGCACATACCACGATCTGCTGAAAATTATCAAGGAC
AAGGACTTCCTGGACAATGAGGAAAACGAGGACATTCTGGAAGATATCGTGCTGACCCTGACACTGTTTG
AGGACAGAGAGATGATCGAGGAACGGCTGAAAACCTATGCCCACCTGTTCGACGACAAAGTGATGAAGCA
GCTGAAGCGGCGGAGATACACCGGCTGGGGCAGGCTGAGCCGGAAGCTGATCAACGGCATCCGGGACAAG
CAGTCCGGCAAGACAATCCTGGATTTCCTGAAGTCCGACGGCTTCGCCAACAGAAACTTCATGCAGCTGA
TCCACGACGACAGCCTGACCTTTAAAGAGGACATCCAGAAAGCCCAGGTGTCCGGCCAGGGCGATAGCCT
GCACGAGCACATTGCCAATCTGGCCGGCAGCCCCGCCATTAAGAAGGGCATCCTGCAGACAGTGAAGGTG
GTGGACGAGCTCGTGAAAGTGATGGGCCGGCACAAGCCCGAGAACATCGTGATCGAAATGGCCAGAGAGA
ACCAGACCACCCAGAAGGGACAGAAGAACAGCCGCGAGAGAATGAAGCGGATCGAAGAGGGCATCAAAGA
GCTGGGCAGCCAGATCCTGAAAGAACACCCCGTGGAAAACACCCAGCTGCAGAACGAGAAGCTGTACCTG
TACTACCTGCAGAATGGGCGGGATATGTACGTGGACCAGGAACTGGACATCAACCGGCTGTCCGACTACG
ATGTGGACCATATCGTGCCTCAGAGCTTTCTGAAGGACGACTCCATCGACAACAAGGTGCTGACCAGAAG
CGACAAGAACCGGGGCAAGAGCGACAACGTGCCCTCCGAAGAGGTCGTGAAGAAGATGAAGAACTACTGG
CGGCAGCTGCTGAACGCCAAGCTGATTACCCAGAGAAAGTTCGACAATCTGACCAAGGCCGAGAGAGGCG
GCCTGAGCGAACTGGATAAGGCCGGCTTCATCAAGAGACAGCTGGTGGAAACCCGGCAGATCACAAAGCA
CGTGGCACAGATCCTGGACTCCCGGATGAACACTAAGTACGACGAGAATGACAAGCTGATCCGGGAAGTG
AAAGTGATCACCCTGAAGTCCAAGCTGGTGTCCGATTTCCGGAAGGATTTCCAGTTTTACAAAGTGCGCG
AGATCAACAACTACCACCACGCCCACGACGCCTACCTGAACGCCGTCGTGGGAACCGCCCTGATCAAAAA
GTACCCTAAGCTGGAAAGCGAGTTCGTGTACGGCGACTACAAGGTGTACGACGTGCGGAAGATGATCGCC
AAGAGCGAGCAGGAAATCGGCAAGGCTACCGCCAAGTACTTCTTCTACAGCAACATCATGAACTTTTTCA
AGACCGAGATTACCCTGGCCAACGGCGAGATCCGGAAGCGGCCTCTGATCGAGACAAACGGCGAAACCGG
GGAGATCGTGTGGGATAAGGGCCGGGATTTTGCCACCGTGCGGAAAGTGCTGAGCATGCCCCAAGTGAAT
ATCGTGAAAAAGACCGAGGTGCAGACAGGCGGCTTCAGCAAAGAGTCTATCAGACCCAAGAGGAACAGCG
ATAAGCTGATCGCCAGAAAGAAGGACTGGGACCCTAAGAAGTACGGCGGCTTCCTGTGGCCCACCGTGGC
CTATTCTGTGCTGGTGGTGGCCAAAGTGGAAAAGGGCAAGTCCAAGAAACTGAAGAGTGTGAAAGAGCTG
CTGGGGATCACCATCATGGAAAGAAGCAGCTTCGAGAAGAATCCCATCGACTTTCTGGAAGCCAAGGGCT
ACAAAGAAGTGAAAAAGGACCTGATCATCAAGCTGCCTAAGTACTCCCTGTTCGAGCTGGAAAACGGCCG
GAAGAGAATGCTGGCCTCTGCCAAGCAGCTGCAGAAGGGAAACGAACTGGCCCTGCCCTCCAAATATGTG
AACTTCCTGTACCTGGCCAGCCACTATGAGAAGCTGAAGGGCTCCCCCGAGGATAATGAGCAGAAACAGC
TGTTTGTGGAACAGCACAAGCACTACCTGGACGAGATCATCGAGCAGATCAGCGAGTTCTCCAAGAGAGT
GATCCTGGCCGACGCTAATCTGGACAAAGTGCTGTCCGCCTACAACAAGCACCGGGATAAGCCCATCAGA
GAGCAGGCCGAGAATATCATCCACCTGTTTACCCTGACCAGACTGGGAGCCCCTAGAGCCTTCAAGTACT
TTGACACCACCATCGACCCCAAGCAGTACAGAAGCACCAAAGAGGTGCTGGACGCCACCCTGATCCACCA
GAGCATCACCGGCCTGTACGAGACACGGATCGACCTGTCTCAGCTGGGAGGTGACTCTGGCGGCTCAAAA
AGAACCGCCGACGGCAGCGAATTCGAGCCCAAGAAGAAGAGGAAAGTCGGAAGCGGAGCTACTAACTTCA
GCCTGCTGAAGCAGGCTGGAGACGTGGAGGAGAACCCTGGACCTATGGTGAGCAAGGGCGAGGAGCTGTT
CACCGGGGTGGTGCCCATCCTGGTCGAGCTGGACGGCGACGTAAACGGCCACAAGTTCAGCGTGTCCGGC
GAGGGCGAGGGCGATGCCACCTACGGCAAGCTGACCCTGAAGTTCATCTGCACCACCGGCAAGCTGCCCG
TGCCCTGGCCCACCCTCGTGACCACCCTGACCTATGGAGTGCAGTGCTTCAGCCGCTACCCCGACCACAT
GAAGCAGCACGACTTCTTCAAGTCCGCCATGCCCGAAGGCTACGTCCAGGAGCGCACCATCTTCTTCAAG
GACGACGGCAACTACAAGACCCGCGCCGAGGTGAAGTTCGAGGGCGACACCCTGGTGAACCGCATCGAGC
TGAAGGGCATCGACTTCAAGGAGGACGGCAACATCCTGGGGCACAAGCTGGAGTACAACTACAACAGCCA
CAACGTCTATATCATGGCCGACAAGCAGAAGAACGGCATCAAGGTGAACTTCAAGATCCGCCACAACATC
GAGGACGGCAGCGTGCAGCTCGCCGACCACTACCAGCAGAACACCCCCATCGGCGACGGCCCCGTGCTGC
TGCCCGACAACCACTACCTGAGCACCCAGTCCGCCCTGAGCAAAGACCCCAACGAGAAGCGCGATCACAT
GGTCCTGCTGGAGTTCGTGACCGCCGCCGGGATCACTCTCGGCATGGACGAGCTGTACAAGTCTGGTGGT
TCTCCCAAGAAGAAGAGGAAAGTCTAACCGGTCATCATCACCATCACCATTGAGTTTAAACCCGCTGATC
AGCCTCGACTGTGCCTTCTAGTTGCCAGCCATCTGTTGTTTGCCCCTCCCCCGTGCCTTCCTTGACCCTG
GAAGGTGCCACTCCCACTGTCCTTTCCTAATAAAATGAGGAAATTGCATCGCATTGTCTGAGTAGGTGTC
ATTCTATTCTGGGGGGTGGGGTGGGGCAGGACAGCAAGGGGGAGGATTGGGAAGACAATAGCAGGCATGC
TGGGGATGCGGTGGGCTCTATGGCTTCTGAGGCGGAAAGAACCAGCTGGGGCTCGATACCGTCGACCTCT
AGCTAGAGCTTGGCGTAATCATGGTCATAGCTGTTTCCTGTGTGAAATTGTTATCCGCTCACAATTCCAC
ACAACATACGAGCCGGAAGCATAAAGTGTAAAGCCTAGGGTGCCTAATGAGTGAGCTAACTCACATTAAT
TGCGTTGCGCTCACTGCCCGCTTTCCAGTCGGGAAACCTGTCGTGCCAGCTGCATTAATGAATCGGCCAA
CGCGCGGGGAGAGGCGGTTTGCGTATTGGGCGCTCTTCCGCTTCCTCGCTCACTGACTCGCTGCGCTCGG
TCGTTCGGCTGCGGCGAGCGGTATCAGCTCACTCAAAGGCGGTAATACGGTTATCCACAGAATCAGGGGA
TAACGCAGGAAAGAACATGTGAGCAAAAGGCCAGCAAAAGGCCAGGAACCGTAAAAAGGCCGCGTTGCTG
GCGTTTTTCCATAGGCTCCGCCCCCCTGACGAGCATCACAAAAATCGACGCTCAAGTCAGAGGTGGCGAA
ACCCGACAGGACTATAAAGATACCAGGCGTTTCCCCCTGGAAGCTCCCTCGTGCGCTCTCCTGTTCCGAC
CCTGCCGCTTACCGGATACCTGTCCGCCTTTCTCCCTTCGGGAAGCGTGGCGCTTTCTCATAGCTCACGC
TGTAGGTATCTCAGTTCGGTGTAGGTCGTTCGCTCCAAGCTGGGCTGTGTGCACGAACCCCCCGTTCAGC
CCGACCGCTGCGCCTTATCCGGTAACTATCGTCTTGAGTCCAACCCGGTAAGACACGACTTATCGCCACT
GGCAGCAGCCACTGGTAACAGGATTAGCAGAGCGAGGTATGTAGGCGGTGCTACAGAGTTCTTGAAGTGG
TGGCCTAACTACGGCTACACTAGAAGAACAGTATTTGGTATCTGCGCTCTGCTGAAGCCAGTTACCTTCG
GAAAAAGAGTTGGTAGCTCTTGATCCGGCAAACAAACCACCGCTGGTAGCGGTGGTTTTTTTGTTTGCAA
GCAGCAGATTACGCGCAGAAAAAAAGGATCTCAAGAAGATCCTTTGATCTTTTCTACGGGGTCTGACACT
CAGTGGAACGAAAACTCACGTTAAGGGATTTTGGTCATGAGATTATCAAAAAGGATCTTCACCTAGATCC
TTTTAAATTAAAAATGAAGTTTTAAATCAATCTAAAGTATATATGAGTAAACTTGGTCTGACAGTTACCA
ATGCTTAATCAGTGAGGCACCTATCTCAGCGATCTGTCTATTTCGTTCATCCATAGTTGCCTGACTCCCC
GTCGTGTAGATAACTACGATACGGGAGGGCTTACCAT
